>Addgene plasmid #80579 | pDGE77 | depositor full sequence | sequence record 151855 | pDGE77 sequence 14805 bps
CCATGCTAGAGTCCGCAAAAATCACCAGTCTCTCTCTACAAATCTATCTCTCTCTATTTTTCTCCAGAAT
AATGTGTGAGTAGTTCCCAGATAAGGGAATTAGGGTTCTTATAGGGTTTCGCTCATGTGTTGAGCATATA
AGAAACCCTTAGTATGTATTTGTATTTGTAAAATACTTCTATCAATAAAATTTCTAATTCCTAAAACCAA
AATCCAGTGACCTGCAGGCATGCGACGTCGAGCTTAGCTTGAGCTTGGATCAGATTGTCGTTTCCCGCCT
TCAGTTTAAACTATCAGTGTTTGACAGGATATATTGGCGGGTAAACCTAAGAGAAAAGAGCGTTTATTAG
AATAATCGGATATTTAAAAGGGCGTGAAAAGGTTTATCCGTTCGTCCATTTGTATGTGCATGCCAACCAC
AGGGTTCCCCTCGGGATCAAAGTACTTTGATCCAACCCCTCCGCTGCTATAGTGCAGTCGGCTTCTGACG
TTCAGTGCAGCCGTCTTCTGAAAACGACATGTCGCACAAGTCCTAAGTTACGCGACAGGCTGCCGCCCTG
CCCTTTTCCTGGCGTTTTCTTGTCGCGTGTTTTAGTCGCATAAAGTAGAATACTTGCGACTAGAACCGGA
GACATTACGCCATGAACAAGAGCGCCGCCGCTGGCCTGCTGGGCTATGCCCGCGTCAGCACCGACGACCA
GGACTTGACCAACCAACGGGCCGAACTGCACGCGGCCGGCTGCACCAAGCTGTTTTCCGAGAAGATCACC
GGCACCAGGCGCGACCGCCCGGAGCTGGCCAGGATGCTTGACCACCTACGCCCTGGCGACGTTGTGACAG
TGACCAGGCTAGACCGCCTGGCCCGCAGCACCCGCGACCTACTGGACATTGCCGAGCGCATCCAGGAGGC
CGGCGCGGGCCTGCGTAGCCTGGCAGAGCCGTGGGCCGACACCACCACGCCGGCCGGCCGCATGGTGTTG
ACCGTGTTCGCCGGCATTGCCGAGTTCGAGCGTTCCCTAATCATCGACCGCACCCGGAGCGGGCGCGAGG
CCGCCAAGGCCCGAGGCGTGAAGTTTGGCCCCCGCCCTACCCTCACCCCGGCACAGATCGCGCACGCCCG
CGAGCTGATCGACCAGGAAGGCCGCACCGTGAAAGAGGCGGCTGCACTGCTTGGCGTGCATCGCTCGACC
CTGTACCGCGCACTTGAGCGCAGCGAGGAAGTGACGCCCACCGAGGCCAGGCGGCGCGGTGCCTTCCGTG
AGGACGCATTGACCGAGGCCGACGCCCTGGCGGCCGCCGAGAATGAACGCCAAGAGGAACAAGCATGAAA
CCGCACCAGGACGGCCAGGACGAACCGTTTTTCATTACCGAAGAGATCGAGGCGGAGATGATCGCGGCCG
GGTACGTGTTCGAGCCGCCCGCGCACGTCTCAACCGTGCGGCTGCATGAAATCCTGGCCGGTTTGTCTGA
TGCCAAGCTGGCGGCCTGGCCGGCCAGCTTGGCCGCTGAAGAAACCGAGCGCCGCCGTCTAAAAAGGTGA
TGTGTATTTGAGTAAAACAGCTTGCGTCATGCGGTCGCTGCGTATATGATGCGATGAGTAAATAAACAAA
TACGCAAGGGGAACGCATGAAGGTTATCGCTGTACTTAACCAGAAAGGCGGGTCAGGCAAGACGACCATC
GCAACCCATCTAGCCCGCGCCCTGCAACTCGCCGGGGCCGATGTTCTGTTAGTCGATTCCGATCCCCAGG
GCAGTGCCCGCGATTGGGCGGCCGTGCGGGAAGATCAACCGCTAACCGTTGTCGGCATCGACCGCCCGAC
GATTGACCGCGACGTGAAGGCCATCGGCCGGCGCGACTTCGTAGTGATCGACGGAGCGCCCCAGGCGGCG
GACTTGGCTGTGTCCGCGATCAAGGCAGCCGACTTCGTGCTGATTCCGGTGCAGCCAAGCCCTTACGACA
TATGGGCCACCGCCGACCTGGTGGAGCTGGTTAAGCAGCGCATTGAGGTCACGGATGGAAGGCTACAAGC
GGCCTTTGTCGTGTCGCGGGCGATCAAAGGCACGCGCATCGGCGGTGAGGTTGCCGAGGCGCTGGCCGGG
TACGAGCTGCCCATTCTTGAGTCCCGTATCACGCAGCGCGTGAGCTACCCAGGCACTGCCGCCGCCGGCA
CAACCGTTCTTGAATCAGAACCCGAGGGCGACGCTGCCCGCGAGGTCCAGGCGCTGGCCGCTGAAATTAA
ATCAAAACTCATTTGAGTTAATGAGGTAAAGAGAAAATGAGCAAAAGCACAAACACGCTAAGTGCCGGCC
GTCCGAGCGCACGCAGCAGCAAGGCTGCAACGTTGGCCAGCCTGGCAGACACGCCAGCCATGAAGCGGGT
CAACTTTCAGTTGCCGGCGGAGGATCACACCAAGCTGAAGATGTACGCGGTACGCCAAGGCAAGACCATT
ACCGAGCTGCTATCTGAATACATCGCGCAGCTACCAGAGTAAATGAGCAAATGAATAAATGAGTAGATGA
ATTTTAGCGGCTAAAGGAGGCGGCATGGAAAATCAAGAACAACCAGGCACCGACGCCGTGGAATGCCCCA
TGTGTGGAGGAACGGGCGGTTGGCCAGGCGTAAGCGGCTGGGTTGTCTGCCGGCCCTGCAATGGCACTGG
AACCCCCAAGCCCGAGGAATCGGCGTGACGGTCGCAAACCATCCGGCCCGGTACAAATCGGCGCGGCGCT
GGGTGATGACCTGGTGGAGAAGTTGAAGGCCGCGCAGGCCGCCCAGCGGCAACGCATCGAGGCAGAAGCA
CGCCCCGGTGAATCGTGGCAAGCGGCCGCTGATCGAATCCGCAAAGAATCCCGGCAACCGCCGGCAGCCG
GTGCGCCGTCGATTAGGAAGCCGCCCAAGGGCGACGAGCAACCAGATTTTTTCGTTCCGATGCTCTATGA
CGTGGGCACCCGCGATAGTCGCAGCATCATGGACGTGGCCGTTTTCCGTCTGTCGAAGCGTGACCGACGA
GCTGGCGAGGTGATCCGCTACGAGCTTCCAGACGGGCACGTAGAGGTTTCCGCAGGGCCGGCCGGCATGG
CCAGTGTGTGGGATTACGACCTGGTACTGATGGCGGTTTCCCATCTAACCGAATCCATGAACCGATACCG
GGAAGGGAAGGGAGACAAGCCCGGCCGCGTGTTCCGTCCACACGTTGCGGACGTACTCAAGTTCTGCCGG
CGAGCCGATGGCGGAAAGCAGAAAGACGACCTGGTAGAAACCTGCATTCGGTTAAACACCACGCACGTTG
CCATGCAGCGTACGAAGAAGGCCAAGAACGGCCGCCTGGTGACGGTATCCGAGGGTGAAGCCTTGATTAG
CCGCTACAAGATCGTAAAGAGCGAAACCGGGCGGCCGGAGTACATCGAGATCGAGCTAGCTGATTGGATG
TACCGCGAGATCACAGAAGGCAAGAACCCGGACGTGCTGACGGTTCACCCCGATTACTTTTTGATCGATC
CCGGCATCGGCCGTTTTCTCTACCGCCTGGCACGCCGCGCCGCAGGCAAGGCAGAAGCCAGATGGTTGTT
CAAGACGATCTACGAACGCAGTGGCAGCGCCGGAGAGTTCAAGAAGTTCTGTTTCACCGTGCGCAAGCTG
ATCGGGTCAAATGACCTGCCGGAGTACGATTTGAAGGAGGAGGCGGGGCAGGCTGGCCCGATCCTAGTCA
TGCGCTACCGCAACCTGATCGAGGGCGAAGCATCCGCCGGTTCCTAATGTACGGAGCAGATGCTAGGGCA
AATTGCCCTAGCAGGGGAAAAAGGTCGAAAAGGTGTCTTTCCTGTGGATAGCACGTACATTGGGAACCCA
AAGCCGTACATTGGGAACCGGAACCCGTACATTGGGAACCCAAAGCCGTACATTGGGAACCGGTCACACA
TGTAAGTGACTGATATAAAAGAGAAAAAAGGCGATTTTTCCGCCTAAAACTCTTTAAAACTTATTAAAAC
TCTTAAAACCCGCCTGGCCTGTGCATAACTGTCTGGCCAGCGCACAGCCGAAGAGCTGCAAAAAGCGCCT
ACCCTTCGGTCGCTGCGCTCCCTACGCCCCGCCGCTTCGCGTCGGCCTATCGCGGCCGCTGGCCGCTCAA
AAATGGCTGGCCTACGGCCAGGCAATCTACCAGGGCGCGGACAAGCCGCGCCGTCGCCACTCGACCGCCG
GCGCCCACATCAAGGCACCCTGCCTCGCGCGTTTCGGTGATGACGGTGAAAACCTCTGACACATGCAGCT
CCCGGAGACGGTCACAGCTTGTCTGTAAGCGGATGCCGGGAGCAGACAAGCCCGTCAGGGCGCGTCAGCG
GGTGTTGGCGGGTGTCGGGGCGCAGCCATGACCCAGTCACGTAGCGATAGCGGAGTGTATACTGGCTTAA
CTATGCGGCATCAGAGCAGATTGTACTGAGAGTGCACCATATGCGGTGTGAAATACCGCACAGATGCGTA
AGGAGAAAATACCGCATCAGGCGCTCTTCCGCTTCCTCGCTCACTGACTCGCTGCGCTCGGTCGTTCGGC
TGCGGCGAGCGGTATCAGCTCACTCAAAGGCGGTAATACGGTTATCCACAGAATCAGGGGATAACGCAGG
AAAGAACATGTGAGCAAAAGGCCAGCAAAAGGCCAGGAACCGTAAAAAGGCCGCGTTGCTGGCGTTTTTC
CATAGGCTCCGCCCCCCTGACGAGCATCACAAAAATCGACGCTCAAGTCAGAGGTGGCGAAACCCGACAG
GACTATAAAGATACCAGGCGTTTCCCCCTGGAAGCTCCCTCGTGCGCTCTCCTGTTCCGACCCTGCCGCT
TACCGGATACCTGTCCGCCTTTCTCCCTTCGGGAAGCGTGGCGCTTTCTCATAGCTCACGCTGTAGGTAT
CTCAGTTCGGTGTAGGTCGTTCGCTCCAAGCTGGGCTGTGTGCACGAACCCCCCGTTCAGCCCGACCGCT
GCGCCTTATCCGGTAACTATCGTCTTGAGTCCAACCCGGTAAGACACGACTTATCGCCACTGGCAGCAGC
CACTGGTAACAGGATTAGCAGAGCGAGGTATGTAGGCGGTGCTACAGAGTTCTTGAAGTGGTGGCCTAAC
TACGGCTACACTAGAAGGACAGTATTTGGTATCTGCGCTCTGCTGAAGCCAGTTACCTTCGGAAAAAGAG
TTGGTAGCTCTTGATCCGGCAAACAAACCACCGCTGGTAGCGGTGGTTTTTTTGTTTGCAAGCAGCAGAT
TACGCGCAGAAAAAAAGGATCTCAAGAAGATCCTTTGATCTTTTCTACGGGGTCTGACGCTCAGTGGAAC
GAAAACTCACGTTAAGGGATTTTGGTCATGCATGATATATCTCCCAATTTGTGTAGGGCTTATTATGCAC
GCTTAAAAATAATAAAAGCAGACTTGACCTGATAGTTTGGCTGTGAGCAATTATGTGCTTAGTGCATCTA
ATCGCTTGAGTTAACGCCGGCGAAGCGGCGTCGGCTTGAACGAATTTCTAGCTAGACATTATTTGCCGAC
TACCTTGGTGATCTCGCCTTTCACGTAGTGGACAAATTCTTCCAACTGATCTGCGCGCGAGGCCAAGCGA
TCTTCTTCTTGTCCAAGATAAGCCTGTCTAGCTTCAAGTATGACGGGCTGATACTGGGCCGGCAGGCGCT
CCATTGCCCAGTCGGCAGCGACATCCTTCGGCGCGATTTTGCCGGTTACTGCGCTGTACCAAATGCGGGA
CAACGTAAGCACTACATTTCGCTCATCGCCAGCCCAGTCGGGCGGCGAGTTCCATAGCGTTAAGGTTTCA
TTTAGCGCCTCAAATAGATCCTGTTCAGGAACCGGATCAAAGAGTTCCTCCGCCGCTGGACCTACCAAGG
CAACGCTATGTTCTCTTGCTTTTGTCAGCAAGATAGCCAGATCAATGTCGATCGTGGCTGGCTCGAAGAT
ACCTGCAAGAATGTCATTGCGCTGCCATTCTCCAAATTGCAGTTCGCGCTTAGCTGGATAACGCCACGGA
ATGATGTCGTCGTGCACAACAATGGTGACTTCTACAGCGCGGAGAATCTCGCTCTCTCCAGGGGAAGCCG
AAGTTTCCAAAAGGTCGTTGATCAAAGCTCGCCGCGTTGTTTCATCAAGCCTTACGGTCACCGTAACCAG
CAAATCAATATCACTGTGTGGCTTCAGGCCGCCATCCACTGCGGAGCCGTACAAATGTACGGCCAGCAAC
GTCGGTTCGAGATGGCGCTCGATGACGCCAACTACCTCTGATAGTTGAGTCGATACTTCGGCGATCACCG
CTTCCCCCATGATGTTTAACTTTGTTTTAGGGCGACTGCCCTGCTGCGTAACATCGTTGCTGCTCCATAA
CATCAAACATCGACCCACGGCGTAACGCGCTTGCTGCTTGGATGCCCGAGGCATAGACTGTACCCCAAAA
AAACATGTCATAACAAGAAGCCATGAAAACCGCCACTGCGCCGTTACCACCGCTGCGTTCGGTCAAGGTT
CTGGACCAGTTGCGTGACGGCAGTTACGCTACTTGCATTACAGCTTACGAACCGAACGAGGCTTATGTCC
ACTGGGTTCGTGCCCGAATTGATCACAGGCAGCAACGCTCTGTCATCGTTACAATCAACATGCTACCCTC
CGCGAGATCATCCGTGTTTCAAACCCGGCAGCTTAGTTGCCGTTCTTCCGAATAGCATCGGTAACATGAG
CAAAGTCTGCCGCCTTACAACGGCTCTCCCGCTGACGCCGTCCCGGACTGATGGGCTGCCTGTATCGAGT
GGTGATTTTGTGCCGAGCTGCCGGTCGGGGAGCTGTTGGCTGGCTGGTGGCAGGATATATTGTGGTGTAA
ACAAATTGACGCTTAGACAACTTAATAACACATTGCGGAATTCCGATCTAGTAACATAGATGACACCGCG
CGCGATAATTTATCCTAGTTTGCGCGCTATATTTTGTTTTCTATCGCGTATTAAATGTATAATTGCGGGA
CTCTAATCATAAAAACCCATCTCATAAATAACGTCATGCATTACATGTTAATTATTACATGCTTAACGTA
ATTCAACAGAAATTATATGATAATCATCGCAAGACCGGCAACAGGATTCAATCTTAAGAAACTTTATTGC
CAAATGTTTGAACGATCTGCTTGACTCTAGGGGTCATCAGATTTCGGTGACGGGCAGGACCGGACGGGGC
GGCACCGGCAGGCTGAAGTCCAGCTGCCAGAAACCCACGTCATGCCAGTTCCCGTGCTTGAAGCCGGCCG
CCCGCAGCATGCCGCGGGGGGCATATCCGAGCGCCTCGTGCATGCGCACGCTCGGGTCGTTGGGCAGCCC
GATGACAGCGACCACGCTCTTGAAGCCCTGTGCCTCCAGGGACTTCAGCAGGTGGGTGTAGAGCGTGGAG
CCCAGTCCCGTCCGCTGGTGGCGGGGGGAGACGTACACGGTCGACTCGGCCGTCCAGTCGTAGGCGTTGC
GTGCCTTCCAGGGGCCCGCGTAGGCGATGCCGGCGACCTCGCCGTCCACCTCGGCGACGAGCCAGGGATA
GCGCTCCCGCAGACGGACGAGGTCGTCCGTCCACTCCTGCGGTTCCTGCGGCTCGGTACGGAAGTTGACC
GTGCTTGTCTCGATGTAGTGGTTGACGATGGTGCAGACCGCCGGCATGTCCGCCTCGGTGGCACGGCGGA
TGTCGGCCGGGCGTCGTTCTGGGCTCATGGTAGATCCCCCTCGATCGAGTTGAGAGTGAATATGAGACTC
TAATTGGATACCGAGGGGAATTTATGGAACGTCAGTGGAGCATTTTTGACAAGAAATATTTGCTAGCTGA
TAGTGACCTTAGGCGACTTTTGAACGCGCAATAATGGTTTCTGACGTATGTGCTTAGCTCATTAAACTCC
AGAAACCCGCGGCTGAGTGGCTCCTTCAACGTTGCGGTTCTGTCAGTTCCAAACGTAAAACGGCTTGTCC
CGCGTCATCGGCGGGGGTCATAACGTGACTCCCTTAATTCTCCGCTCATGATTAGTAGCGTCGATCTAGT
AACATAGATGACACCGCGCGCGATAATTTATCCTAGTTTGCGCGCTATATTTTGTTTTCTATCGCGTATT
AAATGTATAATTGCGGGACTCTAATCATAAAAACCCATCTCATAAATAACGTCATGCATTACATGTTAAT
TATTACATGCTTAACGTAATTCAACAGAAATTATATGATAATCATCGCAAGACCGGCAACAGGATTCAAT
CTTAAGAAACTTTATTGCCAAATGTTTGAACGATCTGCTTGACAAGCTCACACCTTCCTCTTCTTCTTGG
GGTCAGCCCTGCTGTCTCCACCGAGCTGAGAGAGGTCGATTCTTGTTTCATAGAGCCCCGTAATTGACTG
ATGAATCAGTGTGGCGTCCAGGACCTCCTTTGTAGAGGTGTACCGCTTTCTGTCTATGGTGGTGTCGAAG
TACTTGAAGGCTGCAGGCGCGCCCAAGTTGGTCAGAGTAAACAAGTGGATAATGTTTTCTGCCTGCTCCC
TGATGGGCTTATCCCTGTGCTTATTGTAAGCAGAAAGCACCTTATCGAGGTTAGCGTCGGCGAGGATCAC
TCTTTTGGAGAATTCGCTTATTTGCTCGATGATCTCATCAAGGTAGTGTTTGTGTTGTTCCACGAACAGC
TGCTTCTGCTCATTATCTTCGGGAGATCCTTTGAGCTTTTCATAGTGGCTGGCCAGATACAAGAAATTAA
CGTATTTAGAGGGCAGTGCCAGCTCGTTACCTTTCTGCAGCTCGCCCGCACTAGCGAGCATTCGTTTCCG
GCCGTTTTCAAGCTCAAAGAGAGAGTACTTGGGAAGCTTAATGATGAGGTCTTTTTTGACCTCTTTATAT
CCTTTCGCCTCGAGAAAGTCGATGGGGTTTTTTTCGAAGCTTGATCGCTCCATGATTGTGATGCCCAGCA
GTTCCTTGACGCTTTTGAGTTTTTTAGACTTCCCTTTCTCCACTTTGGCCACAACCAGTACACTGTAAGC
GACTGTAGGAGAATCGAATCCGCCGTATTTCTTGGGGTCCCAATCTTTTTTGCGTGCGATCAGCTTGTCG
CTGTTCCTTTTCGGGAGGATACTTTCCTTGGAGAAGCCTCCGGTCTGTACTTCGGTCTTTTTAACGATGT
TCACCTGCGGCATGGACAGGACCTTCCGGACTGTCGCGAAATCCCTACCCTTGTCCCACACGATTTCTCC
TGTTTCTCCGTTTGTTTCGATAAGTGGTCGCTTCCGAATCTCTCCATTGGCCAGTGTAATCTCGGTCTTG
AAAAAATTCATAATATTGCTGTAAAAGAAGTACTTAGCGGTGGCCTTGCCTATTTCCTGCTCAGACTTTG
CGATCATTTTCCTAACATCGTACACTTTATAGTCTCCGTAAACAAATTCAGATTCAAGCTTGGGATATTT
TTTGATAAGTGCAGTGCCTACCACTGCATTCAGGTAGGCATCATGCGCATGGTGGTAATTGTTGATCTCT
CTCACCTTATAAAACTGAAAGTCCTTTCTGAAATCTGAAACCAGCTTAGACTTCAGAGTAATAACTTTCA
CCTCTCGAATCAGTTTGTCATTTTCATCGTACTTGGTGTTCATGCGTGAATCGAGAATTTGGGCCACGTG
CTTGGTGATCTGGCGTGTCTCAACAAGCTGCCTTTTGATGAAGCCGGCTTTATCCAACTCAGACAGGCCA
CCTCGTTCAGCCTTAGTCAGATTATCGAACTTCCGTTGTGTGATCAGTTTGGCGTTCAGCAGCTGCCGCC
AATAATTTTTCATTTTCTTGACAACTTCTTCTGAGGGGACGTTATCACTCTTCCCTCTATTTTTATCGGA
TCTTGTCAACACTTTATTATCAATAGAATCATCTTTGAGAAAAGACTGGGGCACGATATGATCCACGTCG
TAGTCGGAGAGCCGATTGATGTCCAGTTCCTGATCCACGTACATGTCCCTGCCGTTCTGCAGGTAGTACA
GGTAGAGCTTCTCATTCTGAAGCTGGGTGTTTTCAACTGGGTGTTCCTTAAGGATTTGGGACCCCAGTTC
TTTTATACCCTCTTCAATCCTCTTCATCCTTTCCCTACTGTTCTTCTGTCCCTTCTGGGTAGTTTGGTTC
TCTCGGGCCATCTCGATAACGATATTCTCGGGCTTATGCCTTCCCATTACTTTGACGAGTTCATCCACGA
CCTTAACGGTCTGCAGTATTCCCTTTTTGATAGCTGGGCTACCTGCAAGATTAGCGATGTGCTCGTGGAG
ACTGTCCCCCTGGCCAGAAACTTGTGCTTTCTGGATGTCCTCCTTAAAGGTGAGAGAGTCATCATGGATC
AACTGCATGAAGTTCCGGTTGGCAAATCCATCGGACTTAAGAAAATCCAGGATTGTCTTTCCACTCTGCT
TGTCTCGGATCCCATTGATCAGTTTTCTTGACAGCCGCCCCCATCCTGTATATCGGCGCCTCTTGAGCTG
TTTCATGACTTTGTCGTCGAAGAGATGAGCGTAAGTTTTCAAGCGTTCTTCAATCATCTCCCTATCTTCA
AACAACGTAAGGGTGAGGACAATGTCCTCAAGAATGTCCTCGTTCTCCTCATTGTCCAGGAAGTCCTTGT
CTTTAATGATTTTCAGGAGATCGTGATACGTTCCCAGGGATGCGTTGAAGCGATCCTCCACTCCGCTGAT
TTCAACAGAGTCGAAACATTCAATCTTTTTGAAATAATCTTCTTTGAGCTGTTTCACGGTAACTTTCCGG
TTCGTCTTGAAGAGGAGGTCCACGATAGCTTTCTTCTGCTCTCCAGACAGGAATGCTGGCTTTCTCATCC
CTTCTGTGACGTATTTGACCTTGGTGAGCTCGTTATAAACTGTGAAGTACTCGTACAGCAGAGAGTGTTT
AGGAAGCACCTTTTCGTTAGGCAGATTTTTATCAAAGTTAGTCATCCTTTCGATGAAGGACTGGGCAGAG
GCCCCCTTATCCACGACTTCCTCGAAGTTCCAGGGAGTGATAGTCTCTTCTGATTTGCGAGTCATCCACG
CGAATCTGGAATTTCCCCGGGCGAGGGGGCCTACATAGTAGGGTATCCGAAATGTGAGGATTTTCTCAAT
CTTTTCCCTGTTATCTTTCAAAAAGGGGTAGAAATCCTCTTGCCGCCTGAGGATAGCGTGCAGTTCGCCC
AGGTGAATCTGGTGGGGGATGCTTCCATTGTCGAAAGTGCGCTGTTTGCGCAACAGATCTTCTCTGTTAA
GCTTTACCAGCAGCTCCTCGGTGCCGTCCATTTTTTCCAAGATGGGCTTAATAAATTTGTAAAATTCCTC
CTGGCTTGCTCCGCCGTCAATGTATCCGGCGTAGCCATTTTTAGACTGATCGAAGAAAATTTCCTTGTAC
TTCTCAGGCAGTTGCTGTCTGACAAGGGCCTTCAGCAAAGTCAAGTCTTGGTGGTGCTCATCATAGCGCT
TGATCATACTAGCGCTCAGCGGAGCTTTGGTGATCTCCGTGTTCACTCGCAGAATATCACTCAGCAGAAT
GGCGTCTGACAGGTTCTTTGCCGCCAAAAAAAGGTCTGCGTACTGGTCGCCGATCTGGGCCAGCAGATTG
TCGAGATCATCATCGTAGGTGTCTTTGCTCAGTTGAAGCTTGGCATCTTCGGCCAGGTCGAAGTTAGATT
TAAAGTTGGGGGTCAGCCCGAGTGACAGGGCGATAAGATTACCAAACAGGCCGTTCTTCTTCTCCCCAGG
GAGCTGTGCGATGAGGTTTTCGAGCCGCCGGGATTTGGACAGCCTAGCGCTCAGGATTGCTTTGGCGTCA
ACTCCGGATGCGTTGATCGGGTTCTCTTCGAAAAGCTGATTGTAAGTCTGAACCAGTTGGATAAAGAGTT
TGTCGACATCGCTGTTGTCTGGGTTCAGGTCCCCCTCGATGAGGAAGTGTCCCCGAAATTTGATCATATG
CGCCAGCGCGAGATAGATCAACCGCAAGTCAGCCTTATCAGTACTGTCTACAAGCTTCTTCCTCAGATGA
TATATGGTTGGGTACTTTTCATGGTACGCCACCTCGTCCACGATATTGCCAAAGATTGGGTGGCGCTCGT
GCTTTTTATCCTCCTCCACCAAAAAGGACTCCTCCAGCCTATGGAAGAAAGAGTCATCCACCTTAGCCAT
CTCATTACTAAAGATCTCCTGCAGGTAGCAGATCCGATTCTTTCTGCGGGTATATCTGCGCCGTGCTGTT
CTTTTGAGCCGCGTGGCTTCGGCCGTCTCCCCGGAGTCGAACAGGAGGGCGCCAATGAGGTTCTTCTTTA
TGCTGTGGCGATCGGTATTGCCCAGAACTTTGAATTTTTTGCTCGGCACCTTGTACTCGTCCGTAATGAC
GGCCCAGCCGACGCTGTTTGTGCCGATAGCGAGCCCAATGGAGTACTTCTTGTCCATGCCACCAACCTTC
CGCTTCTTCTTAGGAGCCATTGTATCGATAATTGTAAATGTAATTGTAATGTTGTTTGTTGTTTGTTGTT
GTTGGTAATTGTTGTAAAAATGAGCTCTTATACTCGAGCGTGTCCTCTCCAAATGAAATGAACTTCCTTA
TATAGAGGAAGGGTCTTGCGAAGGATAGTGGGATTGTGCGTCATCCCTTACGTCAGTGGAGATGTCACAT
CAATCCACTTGCTTTGTAGACGTGGTTGGAACCTCTTCTTTTTCCACGATGCTCCTCGTGGGTGGGGGTC
CATCTTTGGGACCACTGTCGGCAGAGAGATCTTGAATGATAGCCTTTCCTTTATCGCAATGATGGCATTT
GTAGGAGCCACCTTCCTTTTCTACTGTCCTTTCGATGAAGTGACAGATAGCTGGGCAATGGAATCCGAGG
AGGTTTCCCGAAATTATCCTTTGTTGAAAAGTCTCAATAGCCCTTTGATCTTCTGAGACTGTATCTTTGA
CATTTTTGGAGTAGACCAGAGTGTCGTGCTCCACCATGTTATCACATCAATCCACTTGCTTTGTAGACGT
GGTTGGAACCTCTTCTTTTTCCACGATGCTCCTCGTGGGTGGGGGTCCATCTTTGGGACCACTGTCGGCA
GAGAGATCTTGAATGATAGCCTTTCCTTTATCGCAATGATGGCATTTGTAGGAGCCACCTTCCTTTTCTA
CTGTCCTTTCGATGAAGTGACAGATAGCTGGGCAATGGAATCCGAGGAGGTTTCCCGAAATTATCCTTTG
TTGAAAAGTCTCAATAGCCCTTTGATCTTCTGAGACTGTATCTTTGACATTTTTGGAGTAGACCAGAGTG
TCGTGCTCCACCATGTTGACCTCCAAGCTTGAATTCTTGCAGAGACCTGAGACGTTGATCGGCACGTAAG
AGGTTCCAACTTTCACCATAATGAAATAAGATCACTACCGGGCGTATTTTTTGAGTTATCGAGATTTTCA
GGAGCTAAGGAAGCTAAAATGGAGAAAAAAATCACTGGATATACCACCGTTGATATATCCCAATGGCATC
GTAAAGAACATTTTGAGGCATTTCAGTCAGTTGCTCAATGTACCTATAACCAGACCGTTCAGCTGGATAT
TACGGCCTTTTTAAAGACCGTAAAGAAAAATAAGCACAAGTTTTATCCGGCCTTTATTCACATTCTTGCC
CGCCTGATGAATGCTCATCCGGAATTCCGTATGGCAATGAAAGACGGTGAGCTGGTGATATGGGATAGTG
TTCACCCTTGTTACACCGTTTTCCATGAGCAAACTGAAACGTTTTCATCGCTCTGGAGTGAATACCACGA
CGATTTCCGGCAGTTTCTACACATATATTCGCAAGATGTGGCGTGTTACGGTGAAAACCTGGCCTATTTC
CCTAAAGGGTTTATTGAGAATATGTTTTTCGTCTCAGCCAATCCCTGGGTGAGTTTCACCAGTTTTGATT
TAAACGTGGCCAATATGGACAACTTCTTCGCCCCCGTTTTCACCATGGGCAAATATTATACGCAAGGCGA
CAAGGTGCTGATGCCGCTGGCGATTCAGGTTCATCATGCCGTCTGTGATGGCTTCCATGTCGGCAGAATG
CTTAATGAATTACAACAGTACTGCGATGAGTGGCAGGGCGGGGCGTAATCGCGTGGATCCGGCTTACTAA
AAGCCAGATAACAGTATGCGTATTTGCGCGCTGATTTTTGCGGTATAAGAATATATACTGATATGTATAC
CCGAAGTATGTCAAAAAGAGGTATGCTATGAAGCAGCGTATTACAGTGACAGTTGACAGCGACAGCTATC
AGTTGCTCAAGGCATATATGATGTCAATATCTCCGGTCTGGTAAGCACAACCATGCAGAATGAAGCCCGT
CGTCTGCGTGCCGAACGCTGGAAAGCGGAAAATCAGGAAGGGATGGCTGAGGTCGCCCGGTTTATTGAAA
TGAACGGCTCTTTTGCTGACGAGAACAGGGGCTGGTGAAATGCAGTTTAAGGTTTACACCTATAAAAGAG
AGAGCCGTTATCGTCTGTTTGTGGATGTACAGAGTGATATTATTGACACGCCCGGGCGACGGATGGTGAT
CCCCCTGGCCAGTGCACGTCTGCTGTCAGATAAAGTCTCCCGTGAACTTTACCCGGTGGTGCATATCGGG
GATGAAAGCTGGCGCATGATGACCACCGATATGGCCAGTGTGCCGGTTTCCGTTATCGGGGAAGAAGTGG
CTGATCTCAGCCACCGCGAAAATGACATCAAAAACGCCATTAACCTGATGTTCTGGGGAATATAAATGTC
AGGCTCCCTTATACACAGCCAGTCGGTCTCAGCTT
Features (pLannotate 1.2.2; 24 found; start..end, strand, type, name):
     59..218     +  polyA_signal   CaMV poly(A) signal (fragment): cauliflower mosaic virus polyadenylation signal
    302..326     +  misc_feature   RB T-DNA repeat: right border repeat from nopaline C58 T-DNA
    666..1067    +  CDS            Y4CG_SINFN (fragment): Protein inferred from homology: Swiss-Prot protein existence level 3. From Sinorhizobium fredii (strain NBRC 101917 / NGR234).
   1627..2256    +  CDS            pVS1 StaA: stability protein from the Pseudomonas plasmid pVS1 (Heeb et al., 2000)
   2689..3757    +  CDS            pVS1 RepA (fragment): replication protein from the Pseudomonas plasmid pVS1 (Heeb et al., 2000)
   3823..4017    +  rep_origin     pVS1 oriV: origin of replication for the Pseudomonas plasmid pVS1 (Heeb et al., 2000)
   4220..4259    +  CDS            rop (fragment): Rop protein, which maintains plasmids at low copy number; rop
   4361..4501    +  misc_feature   bom: basis of mobility region from pBR322
   4687..5275    -  rep_origin     ori: high-copy-number ColE1/pMB1/pBR322/pUC origin of replication
   5519..6306    -  CDS            SmR (fragment): aminoglycoside adenylyltransferase (Murphy, 1985); aadA; confers resistance to spectinomycin and streptomycin
   6317..6373    -  CDS            GmR (fragment): gentamycin acetyltransferase; aacC1; confers resistance to gentamycin
   6463..6600    +  CDS            int (fragment): INT2_ECOLX - Protein inferred from homology: Swiss-Prot protein existence level 3. Putative integrase believed to be involved in the insertion of antibiotic resistance genes into plasmids and transposons. From Escherichia coli.
   6838..6862    +  misc_feature   LB T-DNA repeat: left border repeat from nopaline C58 T-DNA
   6905..7157    -  terminator     NOS terminator: nopaline synthase terminator and poly(A) signal
   7180..7728    -  CDS            bar: PAT_STRHY - Experimental evidence at protein level: Swiss-Prot protein existence level 1. Inactivates phosphinothricin (PPT) by transfer of an acetyl group from acetyl CoA. Can also acetylate demethylphosphinothricin but not PTT or glutamate. This enzyme is an effector of phosphinothricin tripeptide (PTT or bialaphos) resistance. From Streptomyces hygroscopicus. Introduced by genetic manipulation and expressed in glufosinate-tolerant maize by Dekalb Genetics.
   7771..7950    -  promoter       NOS promoter: nopaline synthase promoter
   8043..8295    -  terminator     NOS terminator: nopaline synthase terminator and poly(A) signal
   8344..12447   -  CDS            Cas9: Cas9 (Csn1) endonuclease from the Streptococcus pyogenes Type II CRISPR/Cas system generates RNA-guided double strand breaks in DNA
  12489..12542   -  misc_feature   TMV Ω: translational enhancer from the tobacco mosaic virus 5'-leader sequence (Gallie et al., 1988)
  12567..13243   -  promoter       CaMV 35S promoter (enhanced): cauliflower mosaic virus 35S promoter with a duplicated enhancer region
  13356..13458   +  promoter       cat promoter: promoter of the E. coli cat gene encoding chloramphenicol acetyltransferase
  13459..14118   +  CDS            CmR: chloramphenicol acetyltransferase; cat; confers resistance to chloramphenicol
  14297..14455   +  CDS            ccdA (fragment): CCDA_ECO57 - Also known as H, letA. Experimental evidence at protein level: Swiss-Prot protein existence level 1. Antitoxin component of a type II toxin-antitoxin (TA) system which inhibits the post-segregational killing (PSK) of plasmid-free cells, also referred to as a plasmid addiction system. Binds to and blocks the activity of CcdB; will also remove bound CcdB protein from the CcdB-GyrA complex by forming a CcdA-CcdB complex, a process termed rejuvenation. Functions as a transcriptional corepressor for the ccdAB operon, repression also requires CcdB (By similarity). From Escherichia coli
  14460..14762   +  CDS            ccdB: CCDB_ECOLI - Also known as G, letB, letD. Experimental evidence at protein level: Swiss-Prot protein existence level 1. Toxic component of a type II toxin-antitoxin (TA) system, functioning in plasmid maintainence. Responsible for the post- segregational killing (PSK) of plasmid-free cells, also referred to as a plasmid addiction system. Half-life of over 2 hours. Cell killing by CcdB is accompanied by filamentation, defects in chromosome and plasmid segregation, defects in cell division, formation of anucleate cells, decreased DNA synthesis and plasmid loss. Interferes with the activity of DN
