[The description below was written by a language model from this plasmid's Addgene catalogue record and pLannotate feature annotations shown in this document.]
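Description:
pDGE77 is a binary T-DNA vector for Agrobacterium-mediated plant transformation, built on the pVM_BGW backbone and designed as a recipient plasmid for multiplexed CRISPR genome editing with a Cas9 nickase. Outside the T-DNA borders it carries a ColE1/pUC-type origin with the pBR322 bom region for propagation in E. coli, and the pVS1 oriV with RepA and StaA for replication and stable maintenance in Agrobacterium. An aadA gene gives spectinomycin resistance. The catalogue lists a total size of about 15.4 kb, whereas the depositor's full sequence is 14,805 nt.

Between the nopaline-type left and right border repeats lie three modules. Next to the left border, a nos promoter drives the bar/PAT phosphinothricin acetyltransferase gene with a nos terminator, providing BASTA (glufosinate) selection of transformed plants. The annotation traces this gene to Streptomyces hygroscopicus, although the catalogue field gives E. coli. The second module expresses Streptococcus pyogenes Cas9 from an enhanced, duplicated-enhancer CaMV 35S promoter with the TMV Ω translational leader and a nos terminator. The record states that it carries the D10A mutation, which inactivates the RuvC domain so the enzyme nicks one strand rather than making double-strand breaks. The third module is a dummy cassette of a chloramphenicol resistance gene and the ccdB toxin flanked by BsaI sites. This is why the plasmid is grown in a ccdB-tolerant strain under chloramphenicol and spectinomycin.

In use, Golden Gate assembly with BsaI presumably replaces this cassette with arrays of guide RNA expression units, and loss of ccdB counterselects unmodified vector. The record does not describe the guide modules themselves. The associated toolkit targets genome editing and chromosomal deletions in dicotyledonous plants.
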