Addgene plasmid #80579: pDGE77
Purpose: recipient plasmid [multiplexing, nickase]; p35S:Cas9 D10A, BASTA
Depositing lab: Johannes Stuttmann. Depositing organization: Martin-Luther-Universitaet Halle-Wittenberg, Faculty of Medicine. Publication: Generation of chromosomal deletions in dicotyledonous plants employing a user-friendly genome editing toolkit. Ordon J, Gantner J, Kemna J, Schwalgun L, Reschke M, Streubel J, Boch J, Stuttmann J. Plant J. 2016 Aug 31. doi: 10.1111/tpj.13319. PubMed 27579989.
Backbone
  Vector backbone: pVM_BGW
  Backbone manufacturer: 6800
  Total vector size (bp): 15400
  Vector type: Plant Expression, CRISPR
Growth in bacteria
  Bacterial resistance: Chloramphenicol and Spectinomycin, 25 & 50 μg/mL
  Growth temperature: 37°C
  Growth strain: ccdB Survival
  Copy number: High Copy
Gene/Insert 1
  Gene/Insert name: pnos:PAT-tnos (alt name: BASTA resistance, plant selectable)
  Species: E. coli
  Insert size (bp): 1800
Gene/Insert 2
  Gene/Insert name: p2x35S:Cas9 D10A-tnos (alt name: Cas9 nickase)
  Species: Streptococcus pyogenes
  Insert size (bp): 5300
  Mutation: D10A
Gene/Insert 3
  Gene/Insert name: BsaI-ccdB_CmR-BsaI (alt name: dummy)
  Insert size (bp): 1500
Terms and licenses: Academic/Nonprofit Terms; Industry Terms: Not Available to Industry
How to cite: pDGE77 was a gift from Johannes Stuttmann (Addgene plasmid # 80579 ; http://n2t.net/addgene:80579 ; RRID:Addgene_80579)
