>Addgene plasmid #80579 | pDGE77 | addgene partial sequence | sequence record 155997 | hDNMT3A-F 5'-ctgcagccttcaagtacttcgacacc-3'
AGAAAGCGGTACACCTCTACAAAGGAGGTCCTGGACGCCACACTGATTCATCAGTCAATTACGGGGCTCT
ATGAAACAAGAATCGACCTCTCTCAGCTCGGTGGAGACAGCAGGGCTGACCCCAAGAAGAAGAGGAAGGT
GTGAGCTTGTCAAGCAGATCGTTCAAACATTTGGCAATAAAGTTTCTTAAGATTGAATCCTGTTGCCGGT
CTTGCGATGATTATCATATAATTTCTGTTGAATTACGTTAAGCATGTAATAATTAACATGTAATGCATGA
CGTTATTTATGAGATGGGTTTTTATGATTAGAGTCCCGCAATTATACATTTAATACGCGATAGAAAACAA
AATATAGCGCGCAAACTAGGATAAATTATCGCGCGCGGTGTCATCTATGTTACTAGATCGACGCTACTAA
TCATGAGCGGAGAATTAAGGGAGTCACGTTATGACCCCCGCCGATGACGCGGGACAAGCCGTTTTACGTT
TGGAACTGACAGAACCGCAACGTTGAAGGAGCCACTGAGCCGCGGGTTTCTGGAGTTTAATGAGCTAAGC
ACATACGTCAGAAACCATTATTGCGCGTTCAAAAGTCGCCTAAGGTCACTATCAGCTAGCAAATATTTCT
TGTCAAAAATGCTCCACTGACGTTCCATAAATTCCCCTCGGTATCCAATTAGAGTCTCATATTCACTCTC
AACTCGATCGAGGGGATCTACCATGAGCCCAGAACGACGCCCGGCCGACATCCGCCGTGCCACCGAGGCG
GACATGCCGGCGGTCTGCACCATCGTCAACCACTACATCGAGACAAGCACGGTCAACTTCCGTACCGAGC
CGCAGGAACCGCAGGAGTGGACGGACGACCTCGTCCGTCTGCGGGAGCGCTATCCCTGGCTCGTCGCCGA
GGTGGACGGCGAG
