>Addgene plasmid #80579 | pDGE77 | addgene partial sequence | sequence record 156010 | CAT-R 5'-GCAACTGACTGAAATGCCTC-3'
GAAAATCTCGATAACTCAAAAAATACGCCCGGTAGTGATCTTATTTCATTATGGTGAAAGTTGGAACCTC
TTACGTGCCGATCAACGTCTCAGGTCTCTGCAAGAATTCAAGCTTGGAGGTCAACATGGTGGAGCACGAC
ACTCTGGTCTACTCCAAAAATGTCAAAGATACAGTCTCAGAAGATCAAAGGGCTATTGAGACTTTTCAAC
AAAGGATAATTTCGGGAAACCTCCTCGGATTCCATTGCCCAGCTATCTGTCACTTCATCGAAAGGACAGT
AGAAAAGGAAGGTGGCTCCTACAAATGCCATCATTGCGATAAAGGAAAGGCTATCATTCAAGATCTCTCT
GCCGACAGTGGTCCCAAAGATGGACCCCCACCCACGAGGAGCATCGTGGAAAAAGAAGAGGTTCCAACCA
CGTCTACAAAGCAAGTGGATTGATGTGATAACATGGTGGAGCACGACACTCTGGTCTACTCCAAAAATGT
CAAAGATACAGTCTCAGAAGATCAAAGGGCTATTGAGACTTTTCAACAAAGGATAATTTCGGGAAACCTC
CTCGGATTCCATTGCCCAGCTATCTGTCACTTCATCGAAAGGACAGTAGAAAAGGAAGGTGGCTCCTACA
AATGCCATCATTGCGATAAAGGAAAGGCTATCATTCAAGATCTCTCTGCCGACAGTGGTCCCAAAGATGG
ACCC
